>Addgene plasmid #74816 | pGWB422 | depositor full sequence | sequence record 141496 | pGWB422 sequence 11507 bps
TTTCACGCCCTTTTAAATATCCGATTATTCTAATAAACGCTCTTTTCTCTTAGGTTTACCCGCCAATATA
TCCTGTCAAACACTGATAGTTTAAACTGAAGGCGGGAAACGACAATCTGATCCAAGCTCAAGCTGCTCTA
GCATTCGCCATTCAGGCTGCGCAACTGTTGGGAAGGGCGATCGGTGCGGGCCTCTTCGCTATTACGCCAG
CTGGCGAAAGGGGGATGTGCTGCAAGGCGATTAAGTTGGGTAACGCCAGGGTTTTCCCAGTCACGACGTT
GTAAAACGACGGCCAGTGCCAAGCTTGGGTCTAGAGTTATCAACAAGTTTGTACAAAAAAGCTGAACGAG
AAACGTAAAATGATATAAATATCAATATATTAAATTAGATTTTGCATAAAAAACAGACTACATAATACTG
TAAAACACAACATATCCAGTCACTATGGCGGCCCCTCGAGGGGCCGCATTAGGCACCCCAGGCTTTACAC
TTTATGCTTCCGGCTCGTATAATGTGTGGATTTTGAGTTAGGATCCGGCGAGATTTTCAGGAGCTAAGGA
AGCTAAAATGGAGAAAAAAATCACTGGATATACCACCGTTGATATATCCCAATGGCATCGTAAAGAACAT
TTTGAGGCATTTCAGTCAGTTGCTCAATGTACCTATAACCAGACCGTTCAGCTGGATATTACGGCCTTTT
TAAAGACCGTAAAGAAAAATAAGCACAAGTTTTATCCGGCCTTTATTCACATTCTTGCCCGCCTGATGAA
TGCTCATCCGGAATTCCGTATGGCAATGAAAGACGGTGAGCTGGTGATATGGGATAGTGTTCACCCTTGT
TACACCGTTTTCCATGAGCAAACTGAAACGTTTTCATCGCTCTGGAGTGAATACCACGACGATTTCCGGC
AGTTTCTACACATATATTCGCAAGATGTGGCGTGTTACGGTGAAAACCTGGCCTATTTCCCTAAAGGGTT
TATTGAGAATATGTTTTTCGTCTCAGCCAATCCCTGGGTGAGTTTCACCAGTTTTGATTTAAACGTGGCC
AATATGGACAACTTCTTCGCCCCCGTTTTCACCATGGGCAAATATTATACGCAAGGCGACAAGGTGCTGA
TGCCGCTGGCGATTCAGGTTCATCATGCCGTCTGTGATGGCTTCCATGTCGGCAGAATGCTTAATGAATT
ACAACAGTACTGCGATGAGTGGCAGGGCGGGGCGTAAAGATCTGGATCCGGCTTACTAAAAGCCAGATAA
CAGTATGCGTATTTGCGCGCTGATTTTTGCGGTATAAGAATATATACTGATATGTATACCCGAAGTATGT
CAAAAAGAGGTGTGCTATGAAGCAGCGTATTACAGTGACAGTTGACAGCGACAGCTATCAGTTGCTCAAG
GCATATATGATGTCAATATCTCCGGTCTGGTAAGCACAACCATGCAGAATGAAGCCCGTCGTCTGCGTGC
CGAACGCTGGAAAGCGGAAAATCAGGAAGGGATGGCTGAGGTCGCCCGGTTTATTGAAATGAACGGCTCT
TTTGCTGACGAGAACAGGGACTGGTGAAATGCAGTTTAAGGTTTACACCTATAAAAGAGAGAGCCGTTAT
CGTCTGTTTGTGGATGTACAGAGTGATATTATTGACACGCCCGGGCGACGGATGGTGATCCCCCTGGCCA
GTGCACGTCTGCTGTCAGATAAAGTCTCCCGTGAACTTTACCCGGTGGTGCATATCGGGGATGAAAGCTG
GCGCATGATGACCACCGATATGGCCAGTGTGCCGGTCTCCGTTATCGGGGAAGAAGTGGCTGATCTCAGC
CACCGCGAAAATGACATCAAAAACGCCATTAACCTGATGTTCTGGGGAATATAAATGTCAGGCTCCCTTA
TACACAGCCAGTCTGCAGGTCGACCATAGTGACTGGATATGTTGTGTTTTACAGTATTATGTAGTCTGTT
TTTTATGCAAAATCTAATTTAATATATTGATATTTATATCATTTTACGTTTCTCGTTCAGCTTTCTTGTA
CAAAGTGGTTGATAACAGCATGTCCCCTATACTAGGTTATTGGAAAATTAAGGGCCTTGTGCAACCCACT
CGACTTCTTTTGGAATATCTTGAAGAAAAATATGAAGAGCATTTGTATGAGCGCGATGAAGGTGATAAAT
GGCGAAACAAAAAGTTTGAATTGGGTTTGGAGTTTCCCAATCTTCCTTATTATATTGATGGTGATGTTAA
ATTAACACAGTCTATGGCCATCATACGTTATATAGCTGACAAGCACAACATGTTGGGTGGTTGTCCAAAA
GAGCGTGCAGAGATTTCAATGCTTGAAGGAGCGGTTTTGGATATTAGATACGGTGTTTCGAGAATTGCAT
ATAGTAAAGACTTTGAAACTCTCAAAGTTGATTTTCTTAGCAAGCTACCTGAAATGCTGAAAATGTTCGA
AGATCGTTTATGTCATAAAACATATTTAAATGGTGATCATGTAACCCATCCTGACTTCATGTTGTATGAC
GCTCTTGATGTTGTTTTATACATGGACCCAATGTGCCTGGATGCGTTCCCAAAATTAGTTTGTTTTAAAA
AACGTATTGAAGCTATCCCACAAATTGATAAGTACTTGAAATCCAGCAAGTATATAGCATGGCCTTTGCA
GGGCTGGCAAGCCACGTTTGGTGGTGGCGACCATCCTCCAAAATCGGATCTGGTTCCGCGTGGATCCGCT
TAGAGCTCGAATTTCCCCGATCGTTCAAACATTTGGCAATAAAGTTTCTTAAGATTGAATCCTGTTGCCG
GTCTTGCGATGATTATCATATAATTTCTGTTGAATTACGTTAAGCATGTAATAATTAACATGTAATGCAT
GACGTTATTTATGAGATGGGTTTTTATGATTAGAGTCCCGCAATTATACATTTAATACGCGATAGAAAAC
AAAATATAGCGCGCAAACTAGGATAAATTATCGCGCGCGGTGTCATCTATGTTACTAGATCGGGAATTGG
TTCCGGAACCAATTCGTAATCATGGTCATAGCTGTTTCCTGTGTGAAATTGTTATCCGCTCACAATTCCA
CACAACATACGAGCCGGAAGCATAAAGTGTAAAGCCTGGGGTGCCTAATGAGTGAGCTAACTCACATTAG
GCTGAATTAGGCGCGCCTATTTCTGAATTCCCGATCTAGTAACATAGATGACACCGCGCGCGATAATTTA
TCCTAGTTTGCGCGCTATATTTTGTTTTCTATCGCGTATTAAATGTATAATTGCGGGACTCTAATCATAA
AAACCCATCTCATAAATAACGTCATGCATTACATGTTAATTATTACATGCTTAACGTAATTCAACAGAAA
TTATATGATAATCATCGCAAGACCGGCAACAGGATTCAATCTTAAGAAACTTTATTGCCAAATGTTTGAA
CGATCGGGGATCATCCGGGTCTGTGGCGGGAACTCCACGAAAATATCCGAACGCAGCAAGATATCGCGGT
GCATCTCGGTCTTGCCTGGGCAGTCGCCGCCGACGCCGTTGATGTGGACGCCGGGCCCGATCATATTGTC
GCTCAGGATCGTGGCGTTGTGCTTGTCGGCCGTTGCTGTCGTAATGATATCGGCACCTTCGACCGCCTGT
TCCGCAGAGATCCCGTGGGCGAAGAACTCCAGCATGAGATCCCCGCGCTGGAGGATCATCCAGCCGGCGT
CCCGGAAAACGATTCCGAAGCCCAACCTTTCATAGAAGGCGGCGGTGGAATCGAAATCTCGTGATGGCAG
GTTGGGCGTCGCTTGGTCGGTCATTTCGAACCCCAGAGTCCCGCTCAGAAGAACTCGTCAAGAAGGCGAT
AGAAGGCGATGCGCTGCGAATCGGGAGCGGCGATACCGTAAAGCACGAGGAAGCGGTCAGCCCATTCGCC
GCCAAGCTCTTCAGCAATATCACGGGTAGCCAACGCTATGTCCTGATAGCGGTCCGCCACACCCAGCCGG
CCACAGTCGATGAATCCAGAAAAGCGGCCATTTTCCACCATGATATTCGGCAAGCAGGCATCGCCATGGG
TCACGACGAGATCATCGCCGTCGGGCATGCGCGCCTTGAGCCTGGCGAACAGTTCGGCTGGCGCGAGCCC
CTGATGCTCTTCGTCCAGATCATCCTGATCGACAAGACCGGCTTCCATCCGAGTACGTGCTCGCTCGATG
CGATGTTTCGCTTGGTGGTCGAATGGGCAGGTAGCCGGATCAAGCGTATGCAGCCGCCGCATTGCATCAG
CCATGATGGATACTTTCTCGGCAGGAGCAAGGTGAGATGACAGGAGATCCTGCCCCGGCACTTCGCCCAA
TAGCAGCCAGTCCCTTCCCGCTTCAGTGACAACGTCGAGCACAGCTGCGCAAGGAACGCCCGTCGTGGCC
AGCCACGATAGCCGCGCTGCCTCGTCCTGCAGTTCATTCAGGGCACCGGACAGGTCGGTCTTGACAAAAA
GAACCGGGCGCCCCTGCGCTGACAGCCGGAACACGGCGGCATCAGAGCAGCCGATTGTCTGTTGTGCCCA
GTCATAGCCGAATAGCCTCTCCACCCAAGCGGCCGGAGAACCTGCGTGCAATCCATCTTGTTCAATCATG
CGAAACGATCCAGATCCGGTGCAGATTATTTGGATTGAGAGTGAATATGAGACTCTAATTGGATACCGAG
GGGAATTTATGGAACGTCAGTGGAGCATTTTTGACAAGAAATATTTGCTAGCTGATAGTGACCTTAGGCG
ACTTTTGAACGCGCAATAATGGTTTCTGACGTATGTGCTTAGCTCATTAAACTCCAGAAACCCGCGGCTG
AGTGGCTCCTTCAACGTTGCGGTTCTGTCAGTTCCAAACGTAAAACGGCTTGTCCCGCGTCATCGGCGGG
GGTCATAACGTGACTCCCTTAATTCTCCGCTCATGATGAATTCAGAAATAAATTCAGCCTAATTCGGCGT
TAATTCAGTACATTAAAAACGTCCGCAATGTGTTATTAAGTTGTCTAAGCGTCAATTTGTTTACACCACA
ATATATCCTGCCACCAGCCAGCCAACAGCTCCCCGACCGGCAGCTCGGCACAAAATCACCACTCGATACA
GGCAGCCCATCAGTCCGGGACGGCGTCAGCGGGAGAGCCGTTGTAAGGCGGCAGACTTTGCTCATGTTAC
CGATGCTATTCGGAAGAACGGCAACTAAGCTGCCGGGTTTGAAACACGGATGATCTCGCGGAGGGTAGCA
TGTTGATTGTAACGATGACAGAGCGTTGCTGCCTGTGATCAATTCGGGCACGAACCCAGTGGACATAAGC
CTGTTCGGTTCGTAAGCTGTAATGCAAGTAGCGTATGCGCTCACGCAACTGGTCCAGAACCTTGACCGAA
CGCAGCGGTGGTAACGGCGCAGTGGCGGTTTTCATGGCTTGTTATGACTGTTTTTTTGGGGTACAGTCTA
TGCCTCGGGCATCCAAGCAGCAAGCGCGTTACGCCGTGGGTCGATGTTTGATGTTATGGAGCAGCAACGA
TGTTACGCAGCAGGGCAGTCGCCCTAAAACAAAGTTAAACATCATGGGGGAAGCGGTGATCGCCGAAGTA
TCGACTCAACTATCAGAGGTAGTTGGCGTCATCGAGCGCCATCTCGAACCGACGTTGCTGGCCGTACATT
TGTACGGCTCCGCAGTGGATGGCGGCCTGAAGCCACACAGTGATATTGATTTGCTGGTTACGGTGACCGT
AAGGCTTGATGAAACAACGCGGCGAGCTTTGATCAACGACCTTTTGGAAACTTCGGCTTCCCCTGGAGAG
AGCGAGATTCTCCGCGCTGTAGAAGTCACCATTGTTGTGCACGACGACATCATTCCGTGGCGTTATCCAG
CTAAGCGCGAACTGCAATTTGGAGAATGGCAGCGCAATGACATTCTTGCAGGTATCTTCGAGCCAGCCAC
GATCGACATTGATCTGGCTATCTTGCTGACAAAAGCAAGAGAACATAGCGTTGCCTTGGTAGGTCCAGCG
GCGGAGGAACTCTTTGATCCGGTTCCTGAACAGGATCTATTTGAGGCGCTAAATGAAACCTTAACGCTAT
GGAACTCGCCGCCCGACTGGGCTGGCGATGAGCGAAATGTAGTGCTTACGTTGTCCCGCATTTGGTACAG
CGCAGTAACCGGCAAAATCGCGCCGAAGGATGTCGCTGCCGACTGGGCAATGGAGCGCCTGCCGGCCCAG
TATCAGCCCGTCATACTTGAAGCTAGACAGGCTTATCTTGGACAAGAAGAAGATCGCTTGGCCTCGCGCG
CAGATCAGTTGGAAGAATTTGTCCACTACGTGAAAGGCGAGATCACCAAGGTAGTCGGCAAATAATGTCT
AGCTAGAAATTCGTTCAAGCCGACGCCGCTTCGCGGCGCGGCTTAACTCAAGCGTTAGATGCACTAAGCA
CATAATTGCTCACAGCCAAACTATCAGGTCAAGTCTGCTTTTATTATTTTTAAGCGTGCATAATAAGCCC
TACACAAATTGGGAGATATATCATGCATGACCAAAATCCCTTAACGTGAGTTTTCGTTCCACTGAGCGTC
AGACCCCGTAGAAAAGATCAAAGGATCTTCTTGAGATCCTTTTTTTCTGCGCGTAATCTGCTGCTTGCAA
ACAAAAAAACCACCGCTACCAGCGGTGGTTTGTTTGCCGGATCAAGAGCTACCAACTCTTTTTCCGAAGG
TAACTGGCTTCAGCAGAGCGCAGATACCAAATACTGTCCTTCTAGTGTAGCCGTAGTTAGGCCACCACTT
CAAGAACTCTGTAGCACCGCCTACATACCTCGCTCTGCTAATCCTGTTACCAGTGGCTGCTGCCAGTGGC
GATAAGTCGTGTCTTACCGGGTTGGACTCAAGACGATAGTTACCGGATAAGGCGCAGCGGTCGGGCTGAA
CGGGGGGTTCGTGCACACAGCCCAGCTTGGAGCGAACGACCTACACCGAACTGAGATACCTACAGCGTGA
GCTATGAGAAAGCGCCACGCTTCCCGAAGGGAGAAAGGCGGACAGGTATCCGGTAAGCGGCAGGGTCGGA
ACAGGAGAGCGCACGAGGGAGCTTCCAGGGGGAAACGCCTGGTATCTTTATAGTCCTGTCGGGTTTCGCC
ACCTCTGACTTGAGCGTCGATTTTTGTGATGCTCGTCAGGGGGGCGGAGCCTATGGAAAAACGCCAGCAA
CGCGGCCTTTTTACGGTTCCTGGCCTTTTGCTGGCCTTTTGCTCACATGTTCTTTCCTGCGTTATCCCCT
GATTCTGTGGATAACCGTATTACCGCCTTTGAGTGAGCTGATACCGCTCGCCGCAGCCGAACGACCGAGC
GCAGCGAGTCAGTGAGCGAGGAAGCGGAAGAGCGCCTGATGCGGTATTTTCTCCTTACGCATCTGTGCGG
TATTTCACACCGCATATGGTGCACTCTCAGTACAATCTGCTCTGATGCCGCATAGTTAAGCCAGTATACA
CTCCGCTATCGCTACGTGACTGGGTCATGGCTGCGCCCCGACACCCGCCAACACCCGCTGACGCGCCCTG
ACGGGCTTGTCTGCTCCCGGCATCCGCTTACAGACAAGCTGTGACCGTCTCCGGGAGCTGCATGTGTCAG
AGGTTTTCACCGTCATCACCGAAACGCGCGAGGCAGGGTGCCTTGATGTGGGCGCCGGCGGTCGAGTGGC
GACGGCGCGGCTTGTCCGCGCCCTGGTAGATTGCCTGGCCGTAGGCCAGCCATTTTTGAGCGGCCAGCGG
CCGCGATAGGCCGACGCGAAGCGGCGGGGCGTAGGGAGCGCAGCGACCGAAGGGTAGGCGCTTTTTGCAG
CTCTTCGGCTGTGCGCTGGCCAGACAGTTATGCACAGGCCAGGCGGGTTTTAAGAGTTTTAATAAGTTTT
AAAGAGTTTTAGGCGGAAAAATCGCCTTTTTTCTCTTTTATATCAGTCACTTACATGTGTGACCGGTTCC
CAATGTACGGCTTTGGGTTCCCAATGTACGGGTTCCGGTTCCCAATGTACGGCTTTGGGTTCCCAATGTA
CGTGCTATCCACAGGAAAGAGACCTTTTCGACCTTTTTCCCCTGCTAGGGCAATTTGCCCTAGCATCTGC
TCCGTACATTAGGAACCGGCGGATGCTTCGCCCTCGATCAGGTTGCGGTAGCGCATGACTAGGATCGGGC
CAGCCTGCCCCGCCTCCTCCTTCAAATCGTACTCCGGCAGGTCATTTGACCCGATCAGCTTGCGCACGGT
GAAACAGAACTTCTTGAACTCTCCGGCGCTGCCACTGCGTTCGTAGATCGTCTTGAACAACCATCTGGCT
TCTGCCTTGCCTGCGGCGCGGCGTGCCAGGCGGTAGAGAAAACGGCCGATGCCGGGATCGATCAAAAAGT
AATCGGGGTGAACCGTCAGCACGTCCGGGTTCTTGCCTTCTGTGATCTCGCGGTACATCCAATCAGCTAG
CTCGATCTCGATGTACTCCGGCCGCCCGGTTTCGCTCTTTACGATCTTGTAGCGGCTAATCAAGGCTTCA
CCCTCGGATACCGTCACCAGGCGGCCGTTCTTGGCCTTCTTCGTACGCTGCATGGCAACGTGCGTGGTGT
TTAACCGAATGCAGGTTTCTACCAGGTCGTCTTTCTGCTTTCCGCCATCGGCTCGCCGGCAGAACTTGAG
TACGTCCGCAACGTGTGGACGGAACACGCGGCCGGGCTTGTCTCCCTTCCCTTCCCGGTATCGGTTCATG
GATTCGGTTAGATGGGAAACCGCCATCAGTACCAGGTCGTAATCCCACACACTGGCCATGCCGGCCGGCC
CTGCGGAAACCTCTACGTGCCCGTCTGGAAGCTCGTAGCGGATCACCTCGCCAGCTCGTCGGTCACGCTT
CGACAGACGGAAAACGGCCACGTCCATGATGCTGCGACTATCGCGGGTGCCCACGTCATAGAGCATCGGA
ACGAAAAAATCTGGTTGCTCGTCGCCCTTGGGCGGCTTCCTAATCGACGGCGCACCGGCTGCCGGCGGTT
GCCGGGATTCTTTGCGGATTCGATCAGCGGCCGCTTGCCACGATTCACCGGGGCGTGCTTCTGCCTCGAT
GCGTTGCCGCTGGGCGGCCTGCGCGGCCTTCAACTTCTCCACCAGGTCATCACCCAGCGCCGCGCCGATT
TGTACCGGGCCGGATGGTTTGCGACCGCTCACGCCGATTCCTCGGGCTTGGGGGTTCCAGTGCCATTGCA
GGGCCGGCAGACAACCCAGCCGCTTACGCCTGGCCAACCGCCCGTTCCTCCACACATGGGGCATTCCACG
GCGTCGGTGCCTGGTTGTTCTTGATTTTCCATGCCGCCTCCTTTAGCCGCTAAAATTCATCTACTCATTT
ATTCATTTGCTCATTTACTCTGGTAGCTGCGCGATGTATTCAGATAGCAGCTCGGTAATGGTCTTGCCTT
GGCGTACCGCGTACATCTTCAGCTTGGTGTGATCCTCCGCCGGCAACTGAAAGTTGACCCGCTTCATGGC
TGGCGTGTCTGCCAGGCTGGCCAACGTTGCAGCCTTGCTGCTGCGTGCGCTCGGACGGCCGGCACTTAGC
GTGTTTGTGCTTTTGCTCATTTTCTCTTTACCTCATTAACTCAAATGAGTTTTGATTTAATTTCAGCGGC
CAGCGCCTGGACCTCGCGGGCAGCGTCGCCCTCGGGTTCTGATTCAAGAACGGTTGTGCCGGCGGCGGCA
GTGCCTGGGTAGCTCACGCGCTGCGTGATACGGGACTCAAGAATGGGCAGCTCGTACCCGGCCAGCGCCT
CGGCAACCTCACCGCCGATGCGCGTGCCTTTGATCGCCCGCGACACGACAAAGGCCGCTTGTAGCCTTCC
ATCCGTGACCTCAATGCGCTGCTTAACCAGCTCCACCAGGTCGGCGGTGGCCCATATGTCGTAAGGGCTT
GGCTGCACCGGAATCAGCACGAAGTCGGCTGCCTTGATCGCGGACACAGCCAAGTCCGCCGCCTGGGGCG
CTCCGTCGATCACTACGAAGTCGCGCCGGCCGATGGCCTTCACGTCGCGGTCAATCGTCGGGCGGTCGAT
GCCGACAACGGTTAGCGGTTGATCTTCCCGCACGGCCGCCCAATCGCGGGCACTGCCCTGGGGATCGGAA
TCGACTAACAGAACATCGGCCCCGGCGAGTTGCAGGGCGCGGGCTAGATGGGTTGCGATGGTCGTCTTGC
CTGACCCGCCTTTCTGGTTAAGTACAGCGATAACCTTCATGCGTTCCCCTTGCGTATTTGTTTATTTACT
CATCGCATCATATACGCAGCGACCGCATGACGCAAGCTGTTTTACTCAAATACACATCACCTTTTTAGAC
GGCGGCGCTCGGTTTCTTCAGCGGCCAAGCTGGCCGGCCAGGCCGCCAGCTTGGCATCAGACAAACCGGC
CAGGATTTCATGCAGCCGCACGGTTGAGACGTGCGCGGGCGGCTCGAACACGTACCCGGCCGCGATCATC
TCCGCCTCGATCTCTTCGGTAATGAAAAACGGTTCGTCCTGGCCGTCCTGGTGCGGTTTCATGCTTGTTC
CTCTTGGCGTTCATTCTCGGCGGCCGCCAGGGCGTCGGCCTCGGTCAATGCGTCCTCACGGAAGGCACCG
CGCCGCCTGGCCTCGGTGGGCGTCACTTCCTCGCTGCGCTCAAGTGCGCGGTACAGGGTCGAGCGATGCA
CGCCAAGCAGTGCAGCCGCCTCTTTCACGGTGCGGCCTTCCTGGTCGATCAGCTCGCGGGCGTGCGCGAT
CTGTGCCGGGGTGAGGGTAGGGCGGGGGCCAAACTTCACGCCTCGGGCCTTGGCGGCCTCGCGCCCGCTC
CGGGTGCGGTCGATGATTAGGGAACGCTCGAACTCGGCAATGCCGGCGAACACGGTCAACACCATGCGGC
CGGCCGGCGTGGTGGTGTCGGCCCACGGCTCTGCCAGGCTACGCAGGCCCGCGCCGGCCTCCTGGATGCG
CTCGGCAATGTCCAGTAGGTCGCGGGTGCTGCGGGCCAGGCGGTCTAGCCTGGTCACTGTCACAACGTCG
CCAGGGCGTAGGTGGTCAAGCATCCTGGCCAGCTCCGGGCGGTCGCGCCTGGTGCCGGTGATCTTCTCGG
AAAACAGCTTGGTGCAGCCGGCCGCGTGCAGTTCGGCCCGTTGGTTGGTCAAGTCCTGGTCGTCGGTGCT
GACGCGGGCATAGCCCAGCAGGCCAGCGGCGGCGCTCTTGTTCATGGCGTAATGTCTCCGGTTCTAGTCG
CAAGTATTCTACTTTATGCGACTAAAACACGCGACAAGAAAACGCCAGGAAAAGGGCAGGGCGGCAGCCT
GTCGCGTAACTTAGGACTTGTGCGACATGTCGTTTTCAGAAGACGGCTGCACTGAACGTCAGAAGCCGAC
TGCACTATAGCAGCGGAGGGGTTGGATCAAAGTACTTTGATCCCGAGGGGAACCCTGTGGTTGGCATGCA
CATACAAATGGACGAACGGATAAACCT
Features (pLannotate 1.2.2; 30 found; start..end, strand, type, name):
     54..78      -  misc_feature   RB T-DNA repeat: right border repeat from nopaline C58 T-DNA
    144..298     -  CDS            lacZα (fragment): LacZα fragment of β-galactosidase; lacZ fragment
    323..447     +  protein_bind   attR1: mutant version of attR; recombination site for the Gateway® LR reaction LR Clonase™
    484..514     +  promoter       lac UV5 promoter: E. coli lac promoter with an "up" mutation
    539..567     +  promoter       cat promoter (fragment): promoter of the E. coli cat gene encoding chloramphenicol acetyltransferase
    568..1227    +  CDS            CmR: chloramphenicol acetyltransferase; cat; confers resistance to chloramphenicol
   1406..1564    +  CDS            ccdA (fragment): CCDA_ECO57 - Also known as H, letA. Experimental evidence at protein level: Swiss-Prot protein existence level 1. Antitoxin component of a type II toxin-antitoxin (TA) system which inhibits the post-segregational killing (PSK) of plasmid-free cells, also referred to as a plasmid addiction system. Binds to and blocks the activity of CcdB; will also remove bound CcdB protein from the CcdB-GyrA complex by forming a CcdA-CcdB complex, a process termed rejuvenation. Functions as a transcriptional corepressor for the ccdAB operon, repression also requires CcdB (By similarity). From Escherichia coli
   1569..1871    +  CDS            ccdB: CCDB_ECOLI - Also known as G, letB, letD. Experimental evidence at protein level: Swiss-Prot protein existence level 1. Toxic component of a type II toxin-antitoxin (TA) system, functioning in plasmid maintainence. Responsible for the post- segregational killing (PSK) of plasmid-free cells, also referred to as a plasmid addiction system. Half-life of over 2 hours. Cell killing by CcdB is accompanied by filamentation, defects in chromosome and plasmid segregation, defects in cell division, formation of anucleate cells, decreased DNA synthesis and plasmid loss. Interferes with the activity of DN
   1915..2039    -  protein_bind   attR2: mutant version of attR; recombination site for the Gateway® LR reaction LR Clonase™
   2050..2703    +  CDS            GST26_SCHJA: Experimental evidence at protein level: Swiss-Prot protein existence level 1. GST isoenzymes appear to play a central role in the parasite detoxification system. Other functions are also suspected including a role in increasing the solubility of haematin in the parasite gut. From Schistosoma japonicum (Blood fluke).
   2749..3001    +  terminator     NOS terminator: nopaline synthase terminator and poly(A) signal
   3057..3079    -  protein_bind   lac operator (fragment): The lac repressor binds to the lac operator to inhibit transcription in E. coli. This inhibition can be relieved by adding lactose or isopropyl-β-D-thiogalactopyranoside (IPTG). lac repressor encoded by lacI
   3083..3113    -  promoter       lac promoter: promoter for the E. coli lac operon
   3128..3149    -  protein_bind   CAP binding site: CAP binding activates transcription in the presence of cAMP. E. coli catabolite activator protein
   3183..3435    -  terminator     NOS terminator: nopaline synthase terminator and poly(A) signal
   3442..3648    -  CDS            ocd (fragment): OCD_AGRFC - Experimental evidence at protein level: Swiss-Prot protein existence level 1. Catalyzes the conversion of L-ornithine into L-proline with release of ammonia. Is involved in the utilization of nopaline, a catabolic pathway that proceeds through L-arginine and L-ornithine to L-proline. Nopaline is a predominant opine in plant cells transformed with Ti plasmid pTiC58. From Agrobacterium fabrum (strain C58 / ATCC 33970) (Agrobacterium tumefaciens (strain C58)).
   3655..3804    -  CDS            ble (fragment): BLE_KLEPN - Experimental evidence at protein level: Swiss-Prot protein existence level 1. Binding protein with a strong affinity to the bleomycin family of antibiotics. Binds to CL990; an antimitotic-antibiotic compound. From Klebsiella pneumoniae.
   3825..4619    -  CDS            NeoR/KanR: aminoglycoside phosphotransferase from Tn5; aph(3')-II (or nptII); confers resistance to neomycin, kanamycin, and G418 (Geneticin®)
   4640..4823    -  promoter       NOS promoter: nopaline synthase promoter NOS promoter
   5029..5053    -  misc_feature   LB T-DNA repeat: left border repeat from nopaline C58 T-DNA
   5312..5335    +  promoter       Pc promoter (fragment): intI1 (promoter lies within the coding sequence); class 1 integron promoter
   5511..5567    +  CDS            GmR (fragment): gentamycin acetyltransferase; aacC1; confers resistance to gentamycin
   5578..6365    +  CDS            SmR (fragment): aminoglycoside adenylyltransferase (Murphy, 1985); aadA; confers resistance to spectinomycin and streptomycin
   6611..7199    +  rep_origin     ori: high-copy-number ColE1/pMB1/pBR322/pUC origin of replication
   7385..7525    -  misc_feature   bom: basis of mobility region from pBR322
   7627..7666    -  CDS            rop (fragment): Rop protein, which maintains plasmids at low copy number; rop
   7869..8063    -  rep_origin     pVS1 oriV: origin of replication for the Pseudomonas plasmid pVS1 (Heeb et al., 2000)
   8129..9202    -  CDS            pVS1 RepA: replication protein from the Pseudomonas plasmid pVS1 (Heeb et al., 2000)
   9631..10260   -  CDS            pVS1 StaA: stability protein from the Pseudomonas plasmid pVS1 (Heeb et al., 2000)
  10820..11221   -  CDS            Y4CG_SINFN (fragment): Protein inferred from homology: Swiss-Prot protein existence level 3. From Sinorhizobium fredii (strain NBRC 101917 / NGR234).
