[The description below was written by a language model from this plasmid's Addgene catalogue record and pLannotate feature annotations shown in this document.]
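Description:
pGWB422 is an empty Gateway destination vector of the binary type, built on a pPZP221 backbone for Agrobacterium-mediated plant transformation. The backbone carries a high-copy ColE1/pBR322-type origin with the bom mobilisation region for propagation in E. coli, and the pVS1 oriV with RepA and StaA for replication and stable maintenance in Agrobacterium. Bacterial selection relies on the aadA spectinomycin/streptomycin resistance gene located outside the T-DNA, together with the chloramphenicol resistance gene inside the Gateway cassette. Because the unrecombined vector encodes the gyrase toxin CcdB, it has to be maintained in a ccdB-tolerant strain.

Between the nopaline-type right and left T-DNA borders lie two units. The first is the Gateway cassette, attR1–CmR–ccdB–attR2, followed directly by the Schistosoma japonicum glutathione S-transferase coding sequence and a NOS terminator. An LR reaction with an entry clone replaces the CmR/ccdB segment with the sequence of interest, so that an open reading frame lacking a stop codon is fused at its C-terminus to GST. No plant promoter precedes attR1, so the user must supply the regulatory region in the entry clone, for instance a genomic fragment containing a gene with its native promoter. The second unit is the plant selectable marker, NOS promoter–NPTII–NOS terminator, conferring kanamycin resistance on transformed tissue. According to the record, it replaced the original gentamycin marker of pPZP221. Short lacZα, lac promoter, ble and GmR fragments annotated in the map appear to be remnants of earlier cloning steps. The vector suits expression of GST-tagged proteins in transgenic plants, where the tag could serve for detection or affinity pull-down.
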