Addgene plasmid #74816: pGWB422
Purpose: (Empty Backbone) Gateway cloning compatible binary vector for C-terminal fusion with GST (no promoter).
Depositing lab: Tsuyoshi Nakagawa. Depositing organization: Shimane University. Publication: Improved Gateway binary vectors: high-performance vectors for creation of fusion constructs in transgenic analysis of plants. Nakagawa T, Suzuki T, Murata S, Nakamura S, Hino T, Maeo K, Tabata R, Kawai T, Tanaka K, Niwa Y, Watanabe Y, Nakamura K, Kimura T, Ishiguro S. Biosci Biotechnol Biochem. 2007 Aug;71(8):2095-100. Epub 2007 Aug 7. 10.1271/bbb.70216 PubMed 17690442.
Backbone
  Vector backbone: pPZP221
  Backbone manufacturer: Hajdukiewicz P., Svab Z. and Maliga P.
  Backbone size (bp): 8500
  Modifications to backbone: gentamycin-resistant marker was removed and kanamycin-resistant marker (NOS promoter:NPTII:NOS terminator) was inserted.
  Vector type: Plant Expression
  Selectable markers: Kanamycin
Growth in bacteria
  Bacterial resistance: Chloramphenicol and Spectinomycin, 25 & 50 μg/mL
  Growth temperature: 37°C
  Growth strain: ccdB Survival
  Copy number: High Copy
Gene/Insert
  Cloning method: Gateway Cloning
Terms and licenses: Academic/Nonprofit Terms; Industry Terms: Not Available to Industry
How to cite: pGWB422 was a gift from Tsuyoshi Nakagawa (Addgene plasmid # 74816 ; http://n2t.net/addgene:74816 ; RRID:Addgene_74816)
