>Addgene plasmid #74816 | pGWB422 | addgene partial sequence | sequence record 162902 | ccdB-Fwd 5'-GCATGATGACCACCGATATG-3'
TGGCTGATCTCAGCCACCGCGAAAATGACATCAAAAACGCCATTAACCTGATGTTCTGGGGAATATAAAT
GTCAGGCTCCCTTATACACAGCCAGTCTGCAGGTCGACCATAGTGACTGGATATGTTGTGTTTTACAGTA
TTATGTAGTCTGTTTTTTATGCAAAATCTAATTTAATATATTGATATTTATATCATTTTACGTTTCTCGT
TCAGCTTTCTTGTACAAAGTGGTTGATAACAGCATGTCCCCTATACTAGGTTATTGGAAAATTAAGGGCC
TTGTGCAACCCACTCGACTTCTTTTGGAATATCTTGAAGAAAAATATGAAGAGCATTTGTATGAGCGCGA
TGAAGGTGATAAATGGCGAAACAAAAAGTTTGAATTGGGTTTGGAGTTTCCCAATCTTCCTTATTATATT
GATGGTGATGTTAAATTAACACAGTCTATGGCCATCATACGTTATATAGCTGACAAGCACAACATGTTGG
GTGGTTGTCCAAAAGAGCGTGCAGAGATTTCAATGCTTGAAGGAGCGGTTTTGGATATTAGATACGGTGT
TTCGAGAATTGCATATAGTAAAGACTTTGAAACTCTCAAAGTTGATTTTCTTAGCAAGCTACCTGAAATG
CTGAAAATGTTCGAAGATCGTTTATGTCATAAAACATATTTAAATGGTGATCATGTAACCCATCCTGACT
TCATGTTGTATGACGCTCTTGATGTTGTTTTATACATGGACCCAATGTGCCTGGATGCGTTCCCAAAATT
AGTTTGTTTTAAAAAACGTATTGAAGCTATCCCACAAATTGATAAGTACTTGAAATCCAGCAAGTATATA
GCATGGCCTTTGCAGGGCTGGCAAGCCACGTTTGGTGGTGGCGACCATCCTCCAA
